>Addgene plasmid #140602 | pAID1.2-CMV-CmCherry-mAID | depositor full sequence | sequence record 272995 | pAID1.2-CMV-CmCherry-mAID sequence 7637 bps
ATCGGAGCTGGTGCAGGCGCTGGAGCGGGTGCCAAGGAGAAGAGTGCTTGTCCTAAAGATCCAGCCAAAC
CTCCGGCCAAGGCACAAGTTGTGGGATGGCCACCGGTGAGATCATACCGGAAGAACGTGATGGTTTCCTG
CCAAAAATCAAGCGGTGGCCCGGAGGCGGCGGCGTTCGTGAAGGTATCAATGGACGGAGCACCGTACTTG
AGGAAAATCGATTTGAGGATGTATAAAATGGTGAGCAAGGGCGAGGAGGATAACATGGCCATCATCAAGG
AGTTCATGCGCTTCAAGGTGCACATGGAGGGCTCCGTGAACGGCCACGAGTTCGAGATCGAGGGCGAGGG
CGAGGGCCGCCCCTACGAGGGCACCCAGACCGCCAAGCTGAAGGTGACCAAGGGTGGCCCCCTGCCCTTC
GCCTGGGACATCCTGTCCCCTCAGTTCATGTACGGCTCCAAGGCCTACGTGAAGCACCCCGCCGACATCC
CCGACTACTTGAAGCTGTCCTTCCCCGAGGGCTTCAAGTGGGAGCGCGTGATGAACTTCGAGGACGGCGG
CGTGGTGACCGTGACCCAGGACTCCTCCCTGCAGGACGGCGAGTTCATCTACAAGGTGAAGCTGCGCGGC
ACCAACTTCCCCTCCGACGGCCCCGTAATGCAGAAGAAGACCATGGGCTGGGAGGCCTCCTCCGAGCGGA
TGTACCCCGAGGACGGCGCCCTGAAGGGCGAGATCAAGCAGAGGCTGAAGCTGAAGGACGGCGGCCACTA
CGACGCTGAGGTCAAGACCACCTACAAGGCCAAGAAGCCCGTGCAGCTGCCCGGCGCCTACAACGTCAAC
ATCAAGTTGGACATCACCTCCCACAACGAGGACTACACCATCGTGGAACAGTACGAACGCGCCGAGGGCC
GCCACTCCACCGGCGGCATGGACGAGCTGTACAAGTGACAATTGTTGTTGTTAACTTGTTTATTGCAGCT
TATAATGGTTACAAATAAAGCAATAGCATCACAAATTTCACAAATAAAGCATTTTTTTCACTGCATTCTA
GTTGTGGTTTGTCCAAACTCATCAATGTATCTTAAGGCGTAAATTGTAAGCGTTAATATTTTGTTAAAAT
TCGCGTTAAATTTTTGTTAAATCAGCTCATTTTTTAACCAATAGGCCGAAATCGGCAAAATCCCTTATAA
ATCAAAAGAATAGACCGAGATAGGGT
[37 nt withheld, positions 1217-1253]
AAAGAACGTGGACTCCAACGTCAAAGG
[49 nt withheld, positions 1281-1329]
T
[91 nt withheld, positions 1331-1421]
G
[124 nt withheld, positions 1423-1546]
CAGGTGGCACTTTTCGGGGAAATGTGCGCGGAACCCCTATTTGTTTATTTTTCTAAATACATTCAAATAT
GTATCCGCTCATGAGACAATAACCCTGATAAATGCTTCAATAATATTGAAAAAGGAAGAGTCCTGAGGCG
GAAAGAACCAGCTGTGGAATGTGTGTCAGTTAGGGTGTGGAAAGTCCCCAGGCTCCCCAGCAGGCAGAAG
TATGCAAAGCATGCATCTCAATTAGTCAGCAACCAGGTGTGGAAAGTCCCCAGGCTCCCCAGCAGGCAGA
AGTATGCAAAGCATGCATCTCAATTAGTCAGCAACCATAGTCCCGCCCCTAACTCCGCCCATCCCGCCCC
TAACTCCGCCCAGTTCCGCCCATTCTCCGCCCCATGGCTGACTAATTTTTTTTATTTATGCAGAGGCCGA
GGCCGCCTCGGCCTCTGAGCTATTCCAGAAGTAGTGAGGAGGCTTTTTTGGAGGCCTAGGCTTTTGCAAA
GATCGATCAAGAGACAGGATGAGGATCGTTTCGCATGATTGAACAAGATGGATTGCACGCAGGTTCTCCG
GCCGCTTGGGTGGAGAGGCTATTCGGCTATGACTGGGCACAACAGACAATCGGCTGCTCTGATGCCGCCG
TGTTCCGGCTGTCAGCGCAGGGGCGCCCGGTTCTTTTTGTCAAGACCGACCTGTCCGGTGCCCTGAATGA
ACTGCAAGACGAGGCAGCGCGGCTATCGTGGCTGGCCACGACGGGCGTTCCTTGCGCAGCTGTGCTCGAC
GTTGTCACTGAAGCGGGAAGGGACTGGCTGCTATTGGGCGAAGTGCCGGGGCAGGATCTCCTGTCATCTC
ACCTTGCTCCTGCCGAGAAAGTATCCATCATGGCTGATGCAATGCGGCGGCTGCATACGCTTGATCCGGC
TACCTGCCCATTCGACCACCAAGCGAAACATCGCATCGAGCGAGCACGTACTCGGATGGAAGCCGGTCTT
GTCGATCAGGATGATCTGGACGAAGAGCATCAGGGGCTCGCGCCAGCCGAACTGTTCGCCAGGCTCAAGG
CGAGCATGCCCGACGGCGAGGATCTCGTCGTGACCCATGGCGATGCCTGCTTGCCGAATATCATGGTGGA
AAATGGCCGCTTTTCTGGATTCATCGACTGTGGCCGGCTGGGTGTGGCGGACCGCTATCAGGACATAGCG
TTGGCTACCCGTGATATTGCTGAAGAGCTTGGCGGCGAATGGGCTGACCGCTTCCTCGTGCTTTACGGTA
TCGCCGCTCCCGATTCGCAGCGCATCGCCTTCTATCGCCTTCTTGACGAGTTCTTCTGAGCGGGACTCTG
GGGTTCGAAATGACCGACCAAGCGACGCCCAACCTGCCATCACGAGATTTCGATTCCACCGCCGCCTTCT
ATGAAAGGTTGGGCTTCGGAATCGTTTTCCGGGACGCCGGCTGGATGATCCTCCAGCGCGGGGATCTCAT
GCTGGAGTTCTTCGCCCACCCTAGGGGGAGGCTAACTGAAACACGGAAGGAGACAATACCGGAAGGAACC
CGCGCTATGACGGCAATAAAAAGACAGAATAAAACGCACGGTGTTGGGTCGTTTGTTCATAAACGCGGGG
TTCGGTCCCAGGGCTGGCACTCTGTCGATACCCCACCGAGACCCCATTGGGGCCAATACGCCCGCGTTTC
TTCCTTTTCCCCACCCCACCCCCCAAGTTCGGGTGAAGGCCCAGGGCTCGCAGCCAACGTCGGGGCGGCA
GGCCCTGCCATAGCCTCAGGTTACTCATATATACTTTAGATTGATTTAAAACTTCATTTTTAATTTAAAA
GGATCTAGGTGAAGATCCTTTTTGATAATCTCATGACCAAAATCCCTTAACGTGAGTTTTCGTTCCACTG
AGCGTCAGACCCCGTAGAAAAGATCAAAGGATCTTCTTGAGATCCTTTTTTTCTGCGCGTAATCTGCTGC
TTGCAAACAAAAAAACCACCGCTACCAGCGGTGGTTTGTTTGCCGGATCAAGAGCTACCAACTCTTTTTC
CGAAGGTAACTGGCTTCAGCAGAGCGCAGATACCAAATACTGTCCTTCTAGTGTAGCCGTAGTTAGGCCA
CCACTTCAAGAACTCTGTAGCACCGCCTACATACCTCGCTCTGCTAATCCTGTTACCAGTGGCTGCTGCC
AGTGGCGATAAGTCGTGTCTTACCGGGTTGGACTCAAGACGATAGTTACCGGATAAGGCGCAGCGGTCGG
GCTGAACGGGGGGTTCGTGCACACAGCCCAGCTTGGAGCGAACGACCTACACCGAACTGAGATACCTACA
GCGTGAGCTATGAGAAAGCGCCACGCTTCCCGAAGGGAGAAAGGCGGACAGGTATCCGGTAAGCGGCAGG
GTCGGAACAGGAGAGCGCACGAGGGAGCTTCCAGGGGGAAACGCCTGGTATCTTTATAGTCCTGTCGGGT
TTCGCCACCTCTGACTTGAGCGTCGATTTTTGTGATGCTCGTCAGGGGGGCGGAGCCTATGGAAAAACGC
CAGCAACGCGGCCTTTTTACGGTTCCTGGCCTTTTGCTGGCCTTTTGCTCACATGTTCTTTCCTGCGTTA
TCCCCTGATTCTGTGGATAACCGTATTACCGCCATGCATTAGTTATTAATAGTAATCAATTACGGGGTCA
TTAGTTCATAGCCCATATATGGAGTTCCGCGTTACATAACTTACGGTAAATGGCCCGCCTGGCTGACCGC
CCAACGACCCCCGCCCATTGACGTCAATAATGACGTATGTTCCCATAGTAACGCCAATAGGGACTTTCCA
TTGACGTCAATGGGTGGAGTATTTACGGTAAACTGCCCACTTGGCAGTACATCAAGTGTATCATATGCCA
AGTACGCCCCCTATTGACGTCAATGACGGTAAATGGCCCGCCTGGCATTATGCCCAGTACATGACCTTAT
GGGACTTTCCTACTTGGCAGTACATCTACGTATTAGTCATCGCTATTACCATGGTGATGCGGTTTTGGCA
GTACATCAATGGGCGTGGATAGCGGTTTGACTCACGGGGATTTCCAAGTCTCCACCCCATTGACGTCAAT
GGGAGTTTGTTTTGGCACCAAAATCAACGGGACTTTCCAAAATGTCGTAACAACTCCGCCCCATTGACGC
AAATGGGCGGTAGGCGTGTACGGTGGGAGGTCTATATAAGCAGAGCTGGTTTAGTGAACCGTCAGATCCG
CTAGCGCTGCCACCATGACATACTTTCCTGAAGAGGTCGTCGAACACATTTTTAGCTTCCTGCCTGCACA
GAGAGATAGAAACACAGTGAGCCTGGTCTGCAAAGTGTGGTACGAGATCGAACGCCTGAGCCGGAGAGGA
GTGTTCGTCGGCAACTGCTATGCTGTGAGAGCAGGCAGGGTCGCCGCTAGGTTTCCAAATGTGCGCGCAC
TGACCGTCAAGGGGAAACCCCACTTCGCCGACTTTAACCTGGTGCCCCCTGATTGGGGAGGATACGCCGG
CCCTTGGATCGAGGCAGCCGCTCGCGGCTGTCATGGACTGGAGGAACTGCGCATGAAGCGAATGGTGGTC
TCTGACGAAAGTCTGGAGCTGCTGGCTCGGAGCTTCCCTAGGTTTCGCGCACTGGTGCTGATTTCTTGCG
AAGGCTTCAGCACCGATGGACTGGCAGCCGTGGCCTCCCACTGTAAGCTGCTGCGGGAGCTGGACCTCCA
GGAGAATGAAGTGGAGGATAGAGGCCCCAGATGGCTGTCTTGCTTCCCAGACTCATGTACCAGCCTGGTG
TCCCTGAACTTTGCCTGCATCAAAGGCGAAGTGAATGCTGGGTCCCTGGAGCGGCTGGTCTCAAGAAGCC
CCAACCTGAGGTCTCTGCGGCTGAACCGGAGCGTGAGCGTGGACACTCTGGCTAAGATTCTGCTGAGAAC
CCCTAACCTGGAGGATCTGGGAACCGGCAATCTGACAGACGATTTCCAGACAGAATCCTACTTTAAACTG
ACTTCTGCCCTGGAGAAGTGTAAAATGCTGAGGAGTCTGTCAGGATTCTGGGATGCTTCACCCGTGTGCC
TGAGCTTTATCTACCCTCTGTGTGCACAGCTGACAGGCCTGAACCTGAGCTATGCACCAACCCTGGACGC
CAGTGATCTGACAAAGATGATCTCACGCTGCGTGAAACTCCAGCGACTGTGGGTGCTGGACTGTATTTCC
GATAAGGGGCTCCAGGTGGTCGCCAGCTCCTGCAAGGACCTCCAGGAGCTGAGAGTGTTCCCATCTGATT
TTTACGTGGCCGGATATAGTGCTGTCACTGAGGAAGGCCTGGTGGCAGTCTCACTGGGATGCCCAAAGCT
GAACAGCCTGCTGTATTTCTGTCATCAGATGACTAATGCTGCACTGGTGACCGTCGCCAAGAACTGCCCT
AATTTCACCCGATTTCGGCTGTGTATTCTGGAACCAGGCAAACCCGACGTGGTCACATCCCAGCCACTGG
ATGAAGGGTTTGGAGCTATCGTGAGAGAGTGCAAGGGACTCCAGAGGCTGAGCATTTCCGGCCTGCTGAC
AGACAAAGTGTTCATGTACATCGGCAAGTATGCTAAGCAGCTGGAGATGCTGAGCATTGCATTTGCCGGA
GACTCCGATAAGGGCATGATGCACGTGATGAACGGGTGTAAGAATCTGCGAAAACTGGAAATCCGGGACA
GCCCTTTCGGGGATGCCGCTCTGCTGGGAAACTTTGCCAGATACGAGACAATGAGGAGCCTGTGGATGTC
TAGTTGCAATGTGACTCTGAAGGGCTGTCAGGTCCTGGCTAGTAAAATGCCTATGCTGAACGTGGAAGTC
ATTAATGAGCGGGACGGGTCTAACGAAATGGAGGAAAATCATGGCGACCTGCCAAAGGTGGAGAAACTGT
ATGTGTATCGGACCACCGCAGGGGCAAGAGATGATGCTCCCAACTTTGTGAAGATTCTGGAGGGCCGCGG
CAGCCTGCTGACCTGCGGCGACGTGGAGGAGAACCCCGGCCCCATGAAAACATTTAACATTTCTCAACAA
GATCTAGAATTAGTAGAAGTAGCGACAGAGAAGATTACAATGCTTTATGAGGATAATAAACATCATGTGG
GAGCGGCAATTCGTACGAAAACAGGAGAAATCATTTCGGCAGTACATATTGAAGCGTATATAGGACGAGT
AACTGTTTGTGCAGAAGCCATTGCGATTGGTAGTGCAGTTTCGAATGGACAAAAGGATTTTGACACGATT
GTAGCTGTTAGACACCCTTATTCTGACGAAGTAGATAGAAGTATTCGAGTGGTAAGTCCTTGTGGTATGT
GTAGGGAGTTGATTTCAGACTATGCACCAGATTGTTTTGTGTTAATAGAAATGAATGGCAAGTTAGTCAA
AACTACGATTGAAGAACTCATTCCACTCAAATATACCCGAAATTAAGGATCTTTTTCCCTCTGCCAAAAA
TTATGGGGACATCATGAAGCCCCTTGAGGGATCCGCCCCTCTCCCTCCCCCCCCCCTAACGTTACTGGCC
GAAGCCGCTTGGAATAAGGCCGGTGTGCGTTTGTCTATATGTTATTTTCCACCATATTGCCGTCTTTTGG
CAATGTGAGGGCCCGGAAACCTGGCCCTGTCTTCTTGACGAGCATTCCTAGGGGTCTTTCCCCTCTCGCC
AAAGGAATGCAAGGTCTGTTGAATGTCGTGAAGGAAGCAGTTCCTCTGGAAGCTTCTTGAAGACAAACAA
CGTCTGTAGCGACCCTTTGCAGGCAGCGGAACCCCCCACCTGGCGACAGGTGCCTCTGCGGCCAAAAGCC
ACGTGTATAAGATACACCTGCAAAGGCGGCACAACCCCAGTGCCACGTTGTGAGTTGGATAGTTGTGGAA
AGAGTCAAATGGCTCTCCTCAAGCGTATTCAACAAGGGGCTGAAGGATGCCCAGAAGGTACCCCATTGTA
TGGGATCTGATCTGGGGCCTCGGTGCACATGCTTTACATGTGTTTAGTCGAGGTTAAAAAAACGTCTAGG
CCCCCCGAACCACGGGGACGTGGTTTTCCTTTGAAAAACACGATGATAATATGGCCACAACCATGTGCGA
T
Features (pLannotate 1.2.2; 16 found; start..end, strand, type, name):
     34..237     +  CDS            mini-AID: minimal degron from the auxin-responsive IAA17 protein of Arabidopsis thaliana (Kubota et al., 2013) acts as an auxin-inducible degron (AID) in the presence of TIR1
    238..945     +  CDS            mCherry: mCherry is a basic (constitutively fluorescent) red fluorescent protein published in 2004, derived from Discosoma sp.. It is reported to be a very rapidly-maturing monomer with low acid sensitivity.
    963..1084    +  polyA_signal   SV40 poly(A) signal: SV40 polyadenylation signal
   1118..1546    -  rep_origin     f1 ori (sequence partly withheld): f1 bacteriophage origin of replication; arrow indicates direction of (+) strand synthesis
   1573..1677    +  promoter       AmpR promoter: bla
   1679..2036    +  promoter       SV40 promoter: SV40 enhancer and early promoter
   2071..2865    +  CDS            NeoR/KanR: aminoglycoside phosphotransferase from Tn5; aph(3')-II (or nptII); confers resistance to neomycin, kanamycin, and G418 (Geneticin®)
   2886..3038    +  CDS            ble (fragment): BLE_KLEPN - Experimental evidence at protein level: Swiss-Prot protein existence level 1. Binding protein with a strong affinity to the bleomycin family of antibiotics. Binds to CL990; an antimitotic-antibiotic compound. From Klebsiella pneumoniae.
   3097..3144    +  polyA_signal   HSV TK poly(A) signal: herpes simplex virus thymidine kinase polyadenylation signal (Cole and Stacy, 1985)
   3235..3251    -  polyA_signal   bGH poly(A) signal (fragment): bovine growth hormone polyadenylation signal
   3473..4061    +  rep_origin     ori: high-copy-number ColE1/pMB1/pBR322/pUC origin of replication
   4236..4539    +  enhancer       CMV enhancer: human cytomegalovirus immediate early enhancer
   4540..4743    +  promoter       CMV promoter: human cytomegalovirus (CMV) immediate early promoter
   4781..6505    +  CDS            TIR1B_ORYSJ: Experimental evidence at transcript level: Swiss-Prot protein existence level 2. From Oryza sativa subsp. japonica (Rice).
   6560..6979    +  CDS            bsr: BSR_BACCE - Experimental evidence at protein level: Swiss-Prot protein existence level 1. Catalyzes the deamination of the cytosine moiety of the antibiotics blasticidin S, cytomycin and acetylblasticidin S. From Bacillus cereus.
   7153..7615    +  misc_feature   IRES: internal ribosome entry site (IRES) of the encephalomyocarditis virus (EMCV)
