>Addgene plasmid #140602 | pAID1.2-CMV-CmCherry-mAID | addgene full sequence | sequence record 298652 | Addgene NGS Result
CGTTACATAACTTACGGTAAATGGCCCGCCTGGCTGACCGCCCAACGACCCCCGCCCATTGACGTCAATA
ATGACGTATGTTCCCATAGTAACGCCAATAGGGACTTTCCATTGACGTCAATGGGTGGAGTATTTACGGT
AAACTGCCCACTTGGCAGTACATCAAGTGTATCATATGCCAAGTACGCCCCCTATTGACGTCAATGACGG
TAAATGGCCCGCCTGGCATTATGCCCAGTACATGACCTTATGGGACTTTCCTACTTGGCAGTACATCTAC
GTATTAGTCATCGCTATTACCATGGTGATGCGGTTTTGGCAGTACATCAATGGGCGTGGATAGCGGTTTG
ACTCACGGGGATTTCCAAGTCTCCACCCCATTGACGTCAATGGGAGTTTGTTTTGGCACCAAAATCAACG
GGACTTTCCAAAATGTCGTAACAACTCCGCCCCATTGACGCAAATGGGCGGTAGGCGTGTACGGTGGGAG
GTCTATATAAGCAGAGCTGGTTTAGTGAACCGTCAGATCCGCTAGCGCTGCCACCATGACATACTTTCCT
GAAGAGGTCGTCGAACACATTTTTAGCTTCCTGCCTGCACAGAGAGATAGAAACACAGTGAGCCTGGTCT
GCAAAGTGTGGTACGAGATCGAACGCCTGAGCCGGAGAGGAGTGTTCGTCGGCAACTGCTATGCTGTGAG
AGCAGGCAGGGTCGCCGCTAGGTTTCCAAATGTGCGCGCACTGACCGTCAAGGGGAAACCCCACTTCGCC
GACTTTAACCTGGTGCCCCCTGATTGGGGAGGATACGCCGGCCCTTGGATCGAGGCAGCCGCTCGCGGCT
GTCATGGACTGGAGGAACTGCGCATGAAGCGAATGGTGGTCTCTGACGAAAGTCTGGAGCTGCTGGCTCG
GAGCTTCCCTAGGTTTCGCGCACTGGTGCTGATTTCTTGCGAAGGCTTCAGCACCGATGGACTGGCAGCC
GTGGCCTCCCACTGTAAGCTGCTGCGGGAGCTGGACCTCCAGGAGAATGAAGTGGAGGATAGAGGCCCCA
GATGGCTGTCTTGCTTCCCAGACTCATGTACCAGCCTGGTGTCCCTGAACTTTGCCTGCATCAAAGGCGA
AGTGAATGCTGGGTCCCTGGAGCGGCTGGTCTCAAGAAGCCCCAACCTGAGGTCTCTGCGGCTGAACCGG
AGCGTGAGCGTGGACACTCTGGCTAAGATTCTGCTGAGAACCCCTAACCTGGAGGATCTGGGAACCGGCA
ATCTGACAGACGATTTCCAGACAGAATCCTACTTTAAACTGACTTCTGCCCTGGAGAAGTGTAAAATGCT
GAGGAGTCTGTCAGGATTCTGGGATGCTTCACCCGTGTGCCTGAGCTTTATCTACCCTCTGTGTGCACAG
CTGACAGGCCTGAACCTGAGCTATGCACCAACCCTGGACGCCAGTGATCTGACAAAGATGATCTCACGCT
GCGTGAAACTCCAGCGACTGTGGGTGCTGGACTGTATTTCCGATAAGGGGCTCCAGGTGGTCGCCAGCTC
CTGCAAGGACCTCCAGGAGCTGAGAGTGTTCCCATCTGATTTTTACGTGGCCGGATATAGTGCTGTCACT
GAGGAAGGCCTGGTGGCAGTCTCACTGGGATGCCCAAAGCTGAACAGCCTGCTGTATTTCTGTCATCAGA
TGACTAATGCTGCACTGGTGACCGTCGCCAAGAACTGCCCTAATTTCACCCGATTTCGGCTGTGTATTCT
GGAACCAGGCAAACCCGACGTGGTCACATCCCAGCCACTGGATGAAGGGTTTGGAGCTATCGTGAGAGAG
TGCAAGGGACTCCAGAGGCTGAGCATTTCCGGCCTGCTGACAGACAAAGTGTTCATGTACATCGGCAAGT
ATGCTAAGCAGCTGGAGATGCTGAGCATTGCATTTGCCGGAGACTCCGATAAGGGCATGATGCACGTGAT
GAACGGGTGTAAGAATCTGCGAAAACTGGAAATCCGGGACAGCCCTTTCGGGGATGCCGCTCTGCTGGGA
AACTTTGCCAGATACGAGACAATGAGGAGCCTGTGGATGTCTAGTTGCAATGTGACTCTGAAGGGCTGTC
AGGTCCTGGCTAGTAAAATGCCTATGCTGAACGTGGAAGTCATTAATGAGCGGGACGGGTCTAACGAAAT
GGAGGAAAATCATGGCGACCTGCCAAAGGTGGAGAAACTGTATGTGTATCGGACCACCGCAGGGGCAAGA
GATGATGCTCCCAACTTTGTGAAGATTCTGGAGGGCCGCGGCAGCCTGCTGACCTGCGGCGACGTGGAGG
AGAACCCCGGCCCCATGAAAACATTTAACATTTCTCAACAAGATCTAGAATTAGTAGAAGTAGCGACAGA
GAAGATTACAATGCTTTATGAGGATAATAAACATCATGTGGGAGCGGCAATTCGTACGAAAACAGGAGAA
ATCATTTCGGCAGTACATATTGAAGCGTATATAGGACGAGTAACTGTTTGTGCAGAAGCCATTGCGATTG
GTAGTGCAGTTTCGAATGGACAAAAGGATTTTGACACGATTGTAGCTGTTAGACACCCTTATTCTGACGA
AGTAGATAGAAGTATTCGAGTGGTAAGTCCTTGTGGTATGTGTAGGGAGTTGATTTCAGACTATGCACCA
GATTGTTTTGTGTTAATAGAAATGAATGGCAAGTTAGTCAAAACTACGATTGAAGAACTCATTCCACTCA
AATATACCCGAAATTAAGGATCTTTTTCCCTCTGCCAAAAATTATGGGGACATCATGAAGCCCCTTGAGG
TGGAACGATCATTCAAGAGATCCCCGGGATCCGCCCCTCTCCCTCCCCCCCCCCTAACGTTACTGGCCGA
AGCCGCTTGGAATAAGGCCGGTGTGCGTTTGTCTATATGTTATTTTCCACCATATTGCCGTCTTTTGGCA
ATGTGAGGGCCCGGAAACCTGGCCCTGTCTTCTTGACGAGCATTCCTAGGGGTCTTTCCCCTCTCGCCAA
AGGAATGCAAGGTCTGTTGAATGTCGTGAAGGAAGCAGTTCCTCTGGAAGCTTCTTGAAGACAAACAACG
TCTGTAGCGACCCTTTGCAGGCAGCGGAACCCCCCACCTGGCGACAGGTGCCTCTGCGGCCAAAAGCCAC
GTGTATAAGATACACCTGCAAAGGCGGCACAACCCCAGTGCCACGTTGTGAGTTGGATAGTTGTGGAAAG
AGTCAAATGGCTCTCCTCAAGCGTATTCAACAAGGGGCTGAAGGATGCCCAGAAGGTACCCCATTGTATG
GGATCTGATCTGGGGCCTCGGTACACATGCTTTACATGTGTTTAGTCGAGGTTAAAAAAACGTCTAGGCC
CCCCGAACCACGGGGACGTGGTTTTCCTTTGAAAAACACGATGATAATATGGCCACAACCATGTGCGATA
TCGGAGCTGGTGCAGGCGCTGGAGCGGGTGCCAAGGAGAAGAGTGCTTGTCCTAAAGATCCAGCCAAACC
TCCGGCCAAGGCACAAGTTGTGGGATGGCCACCGGTGAGATCATACCGGAAGAACGTGATGGTTTCCTGC
CAAAAATCAAGCGGTGGCCCGGAGGCGGCGGCGTTCGTGAAGGTATCAATGGACGGAGCACCGTACTTGA
GGAAAATCGATTTGAGGATGTATAAAATGGTGAGCAAGGGCGAGGAGGATAACATGGCCATCATCAAGGA
GTTCATGCGCTTCAAGGTGCACATGGAGGGCTCCGTGAACGGCCACGAGTTCGAGATCGAGGGCGAGGGC
GAGGGCCGCCCCTACGAGGGCACCCAGACCGCCAAGCTGAAGGTGACCAAGGGTGGCCCCCTGCCCTTCG
CCTGGGACATCCTGTCCCCTCAGTTCATGTACGGCTCCAAGGCCTACGTGAAGCACCCCGCCGACATCCC
CGACTACTTGAAGCTGTCCTTCCCCGAGGGCTTCAAGTGGGAGCGCGTGATGAACTTCGAGGACGGCGGC
GTGGTGACCGTGACCCAGGACTCCTCCCTGCAGGACGGCGAGTTCATCTACAAGGTGAAGCTGCGCGGCA
CCAACTTCCCCTCCGACGGCCCCGTAATGCAGAAGAAGACCATGGGCTGGGAGGCCTCCTCCGAGCGGAT
GTACCCCGAGGACGGCGCCCTGAAGGGCGAGATCAAGCAGAGGCTGAAGCTGAAGGACGGCGGCCACTAC
GACGCTGAGGTCAAGACCACCTACAAGGCCAAGAAGCCCGTGCAGCTGCCCGGCGCCTACAACGTCAACA
TCAAGTTGGACATCACCTCCCACAACGAGGACTACACCATCGTGGAACAGTACGAACGCGCCGAGGGCCG
CCACTCCACCGGCGGCATGGACGAGCTGTACAAGTGACAATTGTTGTTGTTAACTTGTTTATTGCAGCTT
ATAATGGTTACAAATAAAGCAATAGCATCACAAATTTCACAAATAAAGCATTTTTTTCACTGCATTCTAG
TTGTGGTTTGTCCAAACTCATCAATGTATCTTAAGGCGTAAATTGTAAGCGTTAATATTTTGTTAAAATT
CGCGTTAAATTTTTGTTAAATCAGCTCATTTTTTAACCAATAGGCCGAAATCGGCAAAATCCCTTATAAA
TCAAAAGAATAGACCGAGATAGGGT
[37 nt withheld, positions 4646-4682]
AAAGAACGTGGACTCCAACGTCAAAGG
[49 nt withheld, positions 4710-4758]
T
[91 nt withheld, positions 4760-4850]
G
[124 nt withheld, positions 4852-4975]
CAGGTGGCACTTTTCGGGGAAATGTGCGCGGAACCCCTATTTGTTTATTTTTCTAAATACATTCAAATAT
GTATCCGCTCATGAGACAATAACCCTGATAAATGCTTCAATAATATTGAAAAAGGAAGAGTCCTGAGGCG
GAAAGAACCAGCTGTGGAATGTGTGTCAGTTAGGGTGTGGAAAGTCCCCAGGCTCCCCAGCAGGCAGAAG
TATGCAAAGCATGCATCTCAATTAGTCAGCAACCAGGTGTGGAAAGTCCCCAGGCTCCCCAGCAGGCAGA
AGTATGCAAAGCATGCATCTCAATTAGTCAGCAACCATAGTCCCGCCCCTAACTCCGCCCATCCCGCCCC
TAACTCCGCCCAGTTCCGCCCATTCTCCGCCCCATGGCTGACTAATTTTTTTTATTTATGCAGAGGCCGA
GGCCGCCTCGGCCTCTGAGCTATTCCAGAAGTAGTGAGGAGGCTTTTTTGGAGGCCTAGGCTTTTGCAAA
GATCGATCAAGAGACAGGATGAGGATCGTTTCGCATGATTGAACAAGATGGATTGCACGCAGGTTCTCCG
GCCGCTTGGGTGGAGAGGCTATTCGGCTATGACTGGGCACAACAGACAATCGGCTGCTCTGATGCCGCCG
TGTTCCGGCTGTCAGCGCAGGGGCGCCCGGTTCTTTTTGTCAAGACCGACCTGTCCGGTGCCCTGAATGA
ACTGCAAGACGAGGCAGCGCGGCTATCGTGGCTGGCCACGACGGGCGTTCCTTGCGCAGCTGTGCTCGAC
GTTGTCACTGAAGCGGGAAGGGACTGGCTGCTATTGGGCGAAGTGCCGGGGCAGGATCTCCTGTCATCTC
ACCTTGCTCCTGCCGAGAAAGTATCCATCATGGCTGATGCAATGCGGCGGCTGCATACGCTTGATCCGGC
TACCTGCCCATTCGACCACCAAGCGAAACATCGCATCGAGCGAGCACGTACTCGGATGGAAGCCGGTCTT
GTCGATCAGGATGATCTGGACGAAGAGCATCAGGGGCTCGCGCCAGCCGAACTGTTCGCCAGGCTCAAGG
CGAGCATGCCCGACGGCGAGGATCTCGTCGTGACCCATGGCGATGCCTGCTTGCCGAATATCATGGTGGA
AAATGGCCGCTTTTCTGGATTCATCGACTGTGGCCGGCTGGGTGTGGCGGACCGCTATCAGGACATAGCG
TTGGCTACCCGTGATATTGCTGAAGAGCTTGGCGGCGAATGGGCTGACCGCTTCCTCGTGCTTTACGGTA
TCGCCGCTCCCGATTCGCAGCGCATCGCCTTCTATCGCCTTCTTGACGAGTTCTTCTGAGCGGGACTCTG
GGGTTCGAAATGACCGACCAAGCGACGCCCAACCTGCCATCACGAGATTTCGATTCCACCGCCGCCTTCT
ATGAAAGGTTGGGCTTCGGAATCGTTTTCCGGGACGCCGGCTGGATGATCCTCCAGCGCGGGGATCTCAT
GCTGGAGTTCTTCGCCCACCCTAGGGGGAGGCTAACTGAAACACGGAAGGAGACAATACCGGAAGGAACC
CGCGCTATGACGGCAATAAAAAGACAGAATAAAACGCACGGTGTTGGGTCGTTTGTTCATAAACGCGGGG
TTCGGTCCCAGGGCTGGCACTCTGTCGATACCCCACCGAGACCCCATTGGGGCCAATACGCCCGCGTTTC
TTCCTTTTCCCCACCCCACCCCCCAAGTTCGGGTGAAGGCCCAGGGCTCGCAGCCAACGTCGGGGCGGCA
GGCCCTGCCATAGCCTCAGGTTACTCATATATACTTTAGATTGATTTAAAACTTCATTTTTAATTTAAAA
GGATCTAGGTGAAGATCCTTTTTGATAATCTCATGACCAAAATCCCTTAACGTGAGTTTTCGTTCCACTG
AGCGTCAGACCCCGTAGAAAAGATCAAAGGATCTTCTTGAGATCCTTTTTTTCTGCGCGTAATCTGCTGC
TTGCAAACAAAAAAACCACCGCTACCAGCGGTGGTTTGTTTGCCGGATCAAGAGCTACCAACTCTTTTTC
CGAAGGTAACTGGCTTCAGCAGAGCGCAGATACCAAATACTGTTCTTCTAGTGTAGCCGTAGTTAGGCCA
CCACTTCAAGAACTCTGTAGCACCGCCTACATACCTCGCTCTGCTAATCCTGTTACCAGTGGCTGCTGCC
AGTGGCGATAAGTCGTGTCTTACCGGGTTGGACTCAAGACGATAGTTACCGGATAAGGCGCAGCGGTCGG
GCTGAACGGGGGGTTCGTGCACACAGCCCAGCTTGGAGCGAACGACCTACACCGAACTGAGATACCTACA
GCGTGAGCTATGAGAAAGCGCCACGCTTCCCGAAGGGAGAAAGGCGGACAGGTATCCGGTAAGCGGCAGG
GTCGGAACAGGAGAGCGCACGAGGGAGCTTCCAGGGGGAAACGCCTGGTATCTTTATAGTCCTGTCGGGT
TTCGCCACCTCTGACTTGAGCGTCGATTTTTGTGATGCTCGTCAGGGGGGCGGAGCCTATGGAAAAACGC
CAGCAACGCGGCCTTTTTACGGTTCCTGGCCTTTTGCTGGCCTTTTGCTCACATGTTCTTTCCTGCGTTA
TCCCCTGATTCTGTGGATAACCGTATTACCGCCATGCATTAGTTATTAATAGTAATCAATTACGGGGTCA
TTAGTTCATAGCCCATATATGGAGTTCCG
Features (pLannotate 1.2.2; 17 found; start..end, strand, type, name):
      1..304     +  enhancer       CMV enhancer: human cytomegalovirus immediate early enhancer
    305..508     +  promoter       CMV promoter: human cytomegalovirus (CMV) immediate early promoter
    546..2270    +  CDS            TIR1B_ORYSJ: Experimental evidence at transcript level: Swiss-Prot protein existence level 2. From Oryza sativa subsp. japonica (Rice).
   2325..2744    +  CDS            bsr: BSR_BACCE - Experimental evidence at protein level: Swiss-Prot protein existence level 1. Catalyzes the deamination of the cytosine moiety of the antibiotics blasticidin S, cytomycin and acetylblasticidin S. From Bacillus cereus.
   2834..3420    +  misc_feature   IRES2: internal ribosome entry site (IRES) of the encephalomyocarditis virus (EMCV)
   3463..3666    +  CDS            mini-AID: minimal degron from the auxin-responsive IAA17 protein of Arabidopsis thaliana (Kubota et al., 2013) acts as an auxin-inducible degron (AID) in the presence of TIR1
   3667..4374    +  CDS            mCherry: mCherry is a basic (constitutively fluorescent) red fluorescent protein published in 2004, derived from Discosoma sp.. It is reported to be a very rapidly-maturing monomer with low acid sensitivity.
   4392..4513    +  polyA_signal   SV40 poly(A) signal: SV40 polyadenylation signal
   4547..4975    -  rep_origin     f1 ori (sequence partly withheld): f1 bacteriophage origin of replication; arrow indicates direction of (+) strand synthesis
   5002..5106    +  promoter       AmpR promoter: bla
   5108..5465    +  promoter       SV40 promoter: SV40 enhancer and early promoter
   5500..6294    +  CDS            NeoR/KanR: aminoglycoside phosphotransferase from Tn5; aph(3')-II (or nptII); confers resistance to neomycin, kanamycin, and G418 (Geneticin®)
   6315..6467    +  CDS            ble (fragment): BLE_KLEPN - Experimental evidence at protein level: Swiss-Prot protein existence level 1. Binding protein with a strong affinity to the bleomycin family of antibiotics. Binds to CL990; an antimitotic-antibiotic compound. From Klebsiella pneumoniae.
   6526..6573    +  polyA_signal   HSV TK poly(A) signal: herpes simplex virus thymidine kinase polyadenylation signal (Cole and Stacy, 1985)
   6664..6680    -  polyA_signal   bGH poly(A) signal (fragment): bovine growth hormone polyadenylation signal
   6902..7490    +  rep_origin     ori: high-copy-number ColE1/pMB1/pBR322/pUC origin of replication
   7605..7664    +  enhancer       CMV enhancer (fragment): human cytomegalovirus immediate early enhancer
