[The description below was written by a language model from this plasmid's Addgene catalogue record and pLannotate feature annotations shown in this document.]
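Description:
pAID1.2-CMV-CmCherry-mAID is a mammalian-type expression plasmid built on the pEGFP-C1 backbone and intended for setting up the auxin-inducible degron (AID) system in chicken DT40 cells. It is a high-copy plasmid propagated in E. coli through a ColE1/pUC-type origin and selected with kanamycin. The resistance comes from the Tn5 NeoR/KanR gene, which sits behind tandem bacterial (bla) and SV40 early promoters and is followed by an HSV TK polyadenylation signal. An f1 origin is also present. The catalogue lists blasticidin as the marker for selection in transfected cells, although the NeoR cassette would in principle also confer G418 resistance.

The payload is a single transcription unit driven by the CMV immediate-early enhancer and promoter and ended by an SV40 poly(A) signal. Its first part encodes rice (Oryza sativa) OsTIR1, the auxin-receptor F-box protein, followed after a short gap by the blasticidin S deaminase gene bsr. The annotation does not identify the element linking these two coding sequences. An EMCV IRES then allows translation of a second open reading frame, in which the mini-AID degron from Arabidopsis IAA17 is joined directly to mCherry. In both sequence records the degron lies upstream of mCherry, so the fusion reads mAID-mCherry, as the stated purpose says.

Because TIR1, the drug marker and the degron-tagged reporter share one transcript, blasticidin-resistant cells should express all of the components. Adding auxin lets OsTIR1 recruit the mAID-tagged protein for ubiquitin-mediated proteasomal degradation, and loss of red fluorescence reports this depletion. The depositor and sequencing-derived records differ slightly in length and start point but show the same feature arrangement.
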