Addgene plasmid #140602: pAID1.2-CMV-CmCherry-mAID
Purpose: Expression of OsTIR1 and mAID-mCherry protein in DT40 cells under the control of CMV promoter
Depositing lab: Tatsuo Fukagawa. Depositing organization: The University of Osaka. Publication: A super-sensitive auxin-inducible degron system with an engineered auxin-TIR1 pair. Nishimura K, Yamada R, Hagihara S, Iwasaki R, Uchida N, Kamura T, Takahashi K, Torii KU, Fukagawa T. Nucleic Acids Res. 2020 Oct 9;48(18):e108. doi: 10.1093/nar/gkaa748. PubMed 32941625.
Backbone
  Vector backbone: pEGFP-c1
  Backbone size w/o insert (bp): 5836
  Total vector size (bp): 7628
  Vector type: Mammalian Expression
  Selectable markers: Blasticidin
Growth in bacteria
  Bacterial resistance: Kanamycin, 50 μg/mL
  Growth temperature: 37°C
  Growth strain: DH5alpha
  Copy number: High Copy
Gene/Insert
  Gene/Insert name: OsTIR1
  Species: oriza sativa
  Insert size (bp): 1725
Terms and licenses: Academic/Nonprofit Terms; Industry Terms: Not Available to Industry
Depositor comments: Please visit https://www.biorxiv.org/content/10.1101/2020.01.20.912113v1 for bioRxiv preprint.
How to cite: pAID1.2-CMV-CmCherry-mAID was a gift from Tatsuo Fukagawa (Addgene plasmid # 140602 ; http://n2t.net/addgene:140602 ; RRID:Addgene_140602)
